>Addgene plasmid #77400 | CSNK2B gRNA (BRDN0001147766) | addgene full sequence | sequence record 187690 | Addgene Assembled Sequence
CCCGGGTGCAAAGATGGATAAAGTTTTAAACAGAGAGGAATCTTTGCAGCTAATGGACCTTCTAGGTCTT
GAAAGGAGTGGGAATTGGCTCCGGTGCCCGTCAGTGGGCAGAGCGCACATCGCCCACAGTCCCCGAGAAG
TTGGGGGGAGGGGTCGGCAATTGATCCGGTGCCTAGAGAAGGTGGCGCGGGGTAAACTGGGAAAGTGATG
TCGTGTACTGGCTCCGCCTTTTTCCCGAGGGTGGGGGAGAACCGTATATAAGTGCAGTAGTCGCCGTGAA
CGTTCTTTTTCGCAACGGGTTTGCCGCCAGAACACAGGTAAGTGCCGTGTGTGGTTCCCGCGGGCCTGGC
CTCTTTACGGGTTATGGCCCTTGCGTGCCTTGAATTACTTCCACCTGGCTGCAGTACGTGATTCTTGATC
CCGAGCTTCGGGTTGGAAGTGGGTGGGAGAGTTCGAGGCCTTGCGCTTAAGGAGCCCCTTCGCCTCGTGC
TTGAGTTGAGGCCTGGCCTGGGCGCTGGGGCCGCCGCGTGCGAATCTGGTGGCACCTTCGCGCCTGTCTC
GCTGCTTTCGATAAGTCTCTAGCCATTTAAAATTTTTGATGACCTGCTGCGACGCTTTTTTTCTGGCAAG
ATAGTCTTGTAAATGCGGGCCAAGATCTGCACACTGGTATTTCGGTTTTTGGGGCCGCGGGCGGCGACGG
GGCCCGTGCGTCCCAGCGCACATGTTCGGCGAGGCGGGGCCTGCGAGCGCGGCCACCGAGAATCGGACGG
GGGTAGTCTCAAGCTGGCCGGCCTGCTCTGGTGCCTGGCCTCGCGCCGCCGTGTATCGCCCCGCCCTGGG
CGGCAAGGCTGGCCCGGTCGGCACCAGTTGCGTGAGCGGAAAGATGGCCGCTTCCCGGCCCTGCTGCAGG
GAGCTCAAAATGGAGGACGCGGCGCTCGGGAGAGCGGGCGGGTGAGTCACCCACACAAAGGAAAAGGGCC
TTTCCGTCCTCAGCCGTCGCTTCATGTGACTCCACGGAGTACCGGGCGCCGTCCAGGCACCTCGATTAGT
TCTCGAGCTTTTGGAGTACGTCGTCTTTAGGTTGGGGGGAGGGGTTTTATGCGATGGAGTTTCCCCACAC
TGAGTGGGTGGAGACTGAAGTTAGGCCAGCTTGGCACTTGATGTAATTCTCCTTGGAATTTGCCCTTTTT
GAGTTTGGATCTTGGTTCATTCTCAAGCCTCAGACAGTGGTTCAAAGTTTTTTTCTTCCATTTCAGGTGT
CGTGACGTACGGCCACCATGACCGAGTACAAGCCCACGGTGCGCCTCGCCACCCGCGACGACGTCCCCAG
GGCCGTACGCACCCTCGCCGCCGCGTTCGCCGACTACCCCGCCACGCGCCACACCGTCGATCCGGACCGC
CACATCGAGCGGGTCACCGAGCTGCAAGAACTCTTCCTCACGCGCGTCGGGCTCGACATCGGCAAGGTGT
GGGTCGCGGACGACGGCGCCGCCGTGGCGGTCTGGACCACGCCGGAGAGCGTCGAAGCGGGGGCGGTGTT
CGCCGAGATCGGCCCGCGCATGGCCGAGTTGAGCGGTTCCCGGCTGGCCGCGCAGCAACAGATGGAAGGC
CTCCTGGCGCCGCACCGGCCCAAGGAGCCCGCGTGGTTCCTGGCCACCGTCGGAGTCTCGCCCGACCACC
AGGGCAAGGGTCTGGGCAGCGCCGTCGTGCTCCCCGGAGTGGAGGCGGCCGAGCGCGCCGGGGTGCCCGC
CTTCCTGGAGACCTCCGCGCCCCGCAACCTCCCCTTCTACGAGCGGCTCGGCTTCACCGTCACCGCCGAC
GTCGAGGTGCCCGAAGGACCGCGCACCTGGTGCATGACCCGCAAGCCCGGTGCCTGAACGCGTTAAGTCG
ACAATCAACCTCTGGATTACAAAATTTGTGAAAGATTGACTGGTATTCTTAACTATGTTGCTCCTTTTAC
GCTATGTGGATACGCTGCTTTAATGCCTTTGTATCATGCTATTGCTTCCCGTATGGCTTTCATTTTCTCC
TCCTTGTATAAATCCTGGTTGCTGTCTCTTTATGAGGAGTTGTGGCCCGTTGTCAGGCAACGTGGCGTGG
TGTGCACTGTGTTTGCTGACGCAACCCCCACTGGTTGGGGCATTGCCACCACCTGTCAGCTCCTTTCCGG
GACTTTCGCTTTCCCCCTCCCTATTGCCACGGCGGAACTCATCGCCGCCTGCCTTGCCCGCTGCTGGACA
GGGGCTCGGCTGTTGGGCACTGACAATTCCGTGGTGTTGTCGGGGAAATCATCGTCCTTTCCTTGGCTGC
TCGCCTGTGTTGCCACCTGGATTCTGCGCGGGACGTCCTTCTGCTACGTCCCTTCGGCCCTCAATCCAGC
GGACCTTCCTTCCCGCGGCCTGCTGCCGGCTCTGCGGCCTCTTCCGCGTCTTCGCCTTCGCCCTCAGACG
AGTCGGATCTCCCTTTGGGCCGCCTCCCCGCGTCGACTTTAAGACCAATGACTTACAAGGCAGCTGTAGA
TCTTAGCCACTTTTTAAAAGAAAAGGGGGGACTGGAAGGGCTAATTCACTCCCAACGAAGACAAGATCTG
CTTTTTGCTTGTACTGGGTCTCTCTGGTTAGACCAGATCTGAGCCTGGGAGCTCTCTGGCTAACTAGGGA
ACCCACTGCTTAAGCCTCAATAAAGCTTGCCTTGAGTGCTTCAAGTAGTGTGTGCCCGTCTGTTGTGTGA
CTCTGGTAACTAGAGATCCCTCAGACCCTTTTAGTCAGTGTGGAAAATCTCTAGCAGTACGTATAGTAGT
TCATGTCATCTTATTATTCAGTATTTATAACTTGCAAAGAAATGAATATCAGAGAGTGAGAGGAACTTGT
TTATTGCAGCTTATAATGGTTACAAATAAAGCAATAGCATCACAAATTTCACAAATAAAGCATTTTTTTC
ACTGCATTCTAGTTGTGGTTTGTCCAAACTCATCAATGTATCTTATCATGTCTGGCTCTAGCTATCCCGC
CCCTAACTCCGCCCATCCCGCCCCTAACTCCGCCCAGTTCCGCCCATTCTCCGCCCCATGGCTGACTAAT
TTTTTTTATTTATGCAGAGGCCGAGGCCGCCTCGGCCTCTGAGCTATTCCAGAAGTAGTGAGGAGGCTTT
TTTGGAGGCCTAGGGACGTACCCAATTCGCCCTATAGTGAGTCGTATTACGCGCGCTCACTGGCCGTCGT
TTTACAACGTCGTGACTGGGAAAACCCTGGCGTTACCCAACTTAATCGCCTTGCAGCACATCCCCCTTTC
GCCAGCTGGCGTAATAGCGAAGAGGCCCGCACCGATCGCCCTTCCCAACAGTTGCGCAGCCTGAATGGCG
AATGGG
[124 nt withheld, positions 3367-3490]
C
[91 nt withheld, positions 3492-3582]
A
[49 nt withheld, positions 3584-3632]
CCTTTGACGTTGGAGTCCACGTTCTTT
[37 nt withheld, positions 3660-3696]
ACCCTATCTCGGTCTATTCTTTTGATTTATAAGGGATTTTGCCGATTTCGGCCTATTGGTTAAAAAATGA
GCTGATTTAACAAAAATTTAACGCGAATTTTAACAAAATATTAACGCTTACAATTTAGGTGGCACTTTTC
GGGGAAATGTGCGCGGAACCCCTATTTGTTTATTTTTCTAAATACATTCAAATATGTATCCGCTCATGAG
ACAATAACCCTGATAAATGCTTCAATAATATTGAAAAAGGAAGAGTATGAGTATTCAACATTTCCGTGTC
GCCCTTATTCCCTTTTTTGCGGCATTTTGCCTTCCTGTTTTTGCTCACCCAGAAACGCTGGTGAAAGTAA
AAGATGCTGAAGATCAGTTGGGTGCACGAGTGGGTTACATCGAACTGGATCTCAACAGCGGTAAGATCCT
TGAGAGTTTTCGCCCCGAAGAACGTTTTCCAATGATGAGCACTTTTAAAGTTCTGCTATGTGGCGCGGTA
TTATCCCGTATTGACGCCGGGCAAGAGCAACTCGGTCGCCGCATACACTATTCTCAGAATGACTTGGTTG
AGTACTCACCAGTCACAGAAAAGCATCTTACGGATGGCATGACAGTAAGAGAATTATGCAGTGCTGCCAT
AACCATGAGTGATAACACTGCGGCCAACTTACTTCTGACAACGATCGGAGGACCGAAGGAGCTAACCGCT
TTTTTGCACAACATGGGGGATCATGTAACTCGCCTTGATCGTTGGGAACCGGAGCTGAATGAAGCCATAC
CAAACGACGAGCGTGACACCACGATGCCTGTAGCAATGGCAACAACGTTGCGCAAACTATTAACTGGCGA
ACTACTTACTCTAGCTTCCCGGCAACAATTAATAGACTGGATGGAGGCGGATAAAGTTGCAGGACCACTT
CTGCGCTCGGCCCTTCCGGCTGGCTGGTTTATTGCTGATAAATCTGGAGCCGGTGAGCGTGGGTCTCGCG
GTATCATTGCAGCACTGGGGCCAGATGGTAAGCCCTCCCGTATCGTAGTTATCTACACGACGGGGAGTCA
GGCAACTATGGATGAACGAAATAGACAGATCGCTGAGATAGGTGCCTCACTGATTAAGCATTGGTAACTG
TCAGACCAAGTTTACTCATATATACTTTAGATTGATTTAAAACTTCATTTTTAATTTAAAAGGATCTAGG
TGAAGATCCTTTTTGATAATCTCATGACCAAAATCCCTTAACGTGAGTTTTCGTTCCACTGAGCGTCAGA
CCCCGTAGAAAAGATCAAAGGATCTTCTTGAGATCCTTTTTTTCTGCGCGTAATCTGCTGCTTGCAAACA
AAAAAACCACCGCTACCAGCGGTGGTTTGTTTGCCGGATCAAGAGCTACCAACTCTTTTTCCGAAGGTAA
CTGGCTTCAGCAGAGCGCAGATACCAAATACTGTTCTTCTAGTGTAGCCGTAGTTAGGCCACCACTTCAA
GAACTCTGTAGCACCGCCTACATACCTCGCTCTGCTAATCCTGTTACCAGTGGCTGCTGCCAGTGGCGAT
AAGTCGTGTCTTACCGGGTTGGACTCAAGACGATAGTTACCGGATAAGGCGCAGCGGTCGGGCTGAACGG
GGGGTTCGTGCACACAGCCCAGCTTGGAGCGAACGACCTACACCGAACTGAGATACCTACAGCGTGAGCT
ATGAGAAAGCGCCACGCTTCCCGAAGGGAGAAAGGCGGACAGGTATCCGGTAAGCGGCAGGGTCGGAACA
GGAGAGCGCACGAGGGAGCTTCCAGGGGGAAACGCCTGGTATCTTTATAGTCCTGTCGGGTTTCGCCACC
TCTGACTTGAGCGTCGATTTTTGTGATGCTCGTCAGGGGGGCGGAGCCTATGGAAAAACGCCAGCAACGC
GGCCTTTTTACGGTTCCTGGCCTTTTGCTGGCCTTTTGCTCACATGTTCTTTCCTGCGTTATCCCCTGAT
TCTGTGGATAACCGTATTACCGCCTTTGAGTGAGCTGATACCGCTCGCCGCAGCCGAACGACCGAGCGCA
GCGAGTCAGTGAGCGAGGAAGCGGAAGAGCGCCCAATACGCAAACCGCCTCTCCCCGCGCGTTGGCCGAT
TCATTAATGCAGCTGGCACGACAGGTTTCCCGACTGGAAAGCGGGCAGTGAGCGCAACGCAATTAATGTG
AGTTAGCTCACTCATTAGGCACCCCAGGCTTTACACTTTATGCTTCCGGCTCGTATGTTGTGTGGAATTG
TGAGCGGATAACAATTTCACACAGGAAACAGCTATGACCATGATTACGCCAAGCGCGCAATTAACCCTCA
CTAAAGGGAACAAAAGCTGGAGCTGCAAGCTTAATGTAGTCTTATGCAATACTCTTGTAGTCTTGCAACA
TGGTAACGATGAGTTAGCAACATGCCTTACAAGGAGAGAAAAAGCACCGTGCATGCCGATTGGTGGAAGT
AAGGTGGTACGATCGTGCCTTATTAGGAAGGCAACAGACGGGTCTGACATGGATTGGACGAACCACTGAA
TTGCCGCATTGCAGAGATATTGTATTTAAGTGCCTAGCTCGATACATAAACGGGTCTCTCTGGTTAGACC
AGATCTGAGCCTGGGAGCTCTCTGGCTAACTAGGGAACCCACTGCTTAAGCCTCAATAAAGCTTGCCTTG
AGTGCTTCAAGTAGTGTGTGCCCGTCTGTTGTGTGACTCTGGTAACTAGAGATCCCTCAGACCCTTTTAG
TCAGTGTGGAAAATCTCTAGCAGTGGCGCCCGAACAGGGACTTGAAAGCGAAAGGGAAACCAGAGGAGCT
CTCTCGACGCAGGACTCGGCTTGCTGAAGCGCGCACGGCAAGAGGCGAGGGGCGGCGACTGGTGAGTACG
CCAAAAATTTTGACTAGCGGAGGCTAGAAGGAGAGAGATGGGTGCGAGAGCGTCAGTATTAAGCGGGGGA
GAATTAGATCGCGATGGGAAAAAATTCGGTTAAGGCCAGGGGGAAAGAAAAAATATAAATTAAAACATAT
AGTATGGGCAAGCAGGGAGCTAGAACGATTCGCAGTTAATCCTGGCCTGTTAGAAACATCAGAAGGCTGT
AGACAAATACTGGGACAGCTACAACCATCCCTTCAGACAGGATCAGAAGAACTTAGATCATTATATAATA
CAGTAGCAACCCTCTATTGTGTGCATCAAAGGATAGAGATAAAAGACACCAAGGAAGCTTTAGACAAGAT
AGAGGAAGAGCAAAACAAAAGTAAGACCACCGCACAGCAAGCGGCCGCTGATCTTCAGACCTGGAGGAGG
AGATATGAGGGACAATTGGAGAAGTGAATTATATAAATATAAAGTAGTAAAAATTGAACCATTAGGAGTA
GCACCCACCAAGGCAAAGAGAAGAGTGGTGCAGAGAGAAAAAAGAGCAGTGGGAATAGGAGCTTTGTTCC
TTGGGTTCTTGGGAGCAGCAGGAAGCACTATGGGCGCAGCGTCAATGACGCTGACGGTACAGGCCAGACA
ATTATTGTCTGGTATAGTGCAGCAGCAGAACAATTTGCTGAGGGCTATTGAGGCGCAACAGCATCTGTTG
CAACTCACAGTCTGGGGCATCAAGCAGCTCCAGGCAAGAATCCTGGCTGTGGAAAGATACCTAAAGGATC
AACAGCTCCTGGGGATTTGGGGTTGCTCTGGAAAACTCATTTGCACCACTGCTGTGCCTTGGAATGCTAG
TTGGAGTAATAAATCTCTGGAACAGATTTGGAATCACACGACCTGGATGGAGTGGGACAGAGAAATTAAC
AATTACACAAGCTTAATACACTCCTTAATTGAAGAATCGCAAAACCAGCAAGAAAAGAATGAACAAGAAT
TATTGGAATTAGATAAATGGGCAAGTTTGTGGAATTGGTTTAACATAACAAATTGGCTGTGGTATATAAA
ATTATTCATAATGATAGTAGGAGGCTTGGTAGGTTTAAGAATAGTTTTTGCTGTACTTTCTATAGTGAAT
AGAGTTAGGCAGGGATATTCACCATTATCGTTTCAGACCCACCTCCCAACCCCGAGGGGACCCAGAGAGG
GCCTATTTCCCATGATTCCTTCATATTTGCATATACGATACAAGGCTGTTAGAGAGATAATTAGAATTAA
TTTGACTGTAAACACAAAGATATTAGTACAAAATACGTGACGTAGAAAGTAATAATTTCTTGGGTAGTTT
GCAGTTTTAAAATTATGTTTTAAAATGGACTATCATATGCTTACCGTAACTTGAAAGTATTTCGATTTCT
TGGCTTTATATATCTTGTGGAAAGGACGAAACACCGCAGTTGGAAAAGTACCAGCAGTTTTAGAGCTAGA
AATAGCAAGTTAAAATAAGGCTAGTCCGTTATCAACTTGAAAAAGTGGCACCGAGTCGGTGCTTTTTTAA
GCTTGGCGTAACTAGATCTTGAGACAAATGGCAGTATTCATCCACAATTTTAAAAGAAAAGGGGGGATTG
GGGGGTACAGTGCAGGGGAAAGAATAGTAGACATAATAGCAACAGACATACAAACTAAAGAATTACAAAA
ACAAATTACAAAAATTCAAAATTTTCGGGTTTATTACAGGGACAGCAGAGATCCACTTTGGCGCCGGCTC
GAGGGGG
Features (pLannotate 1.2.2; 29 found; start..end, strand, type, name):
     14..80      +  CDS            small t antigen (fragment): SV40 (simian virus 40) small t antigen
    106..317     +  promoter       EF-1α core promoter: core promoter for human elongation factor EF-1α
    318..1256    +  intron         EF-1α intron A: intron upstream of the start codon of human EF-1α
   1278..1877    +  CDS            PuroR (fragment): puromycin N-acetyltransferase; pac from Streptomyces; confers resistance to puromycin
   1893..2481    +  misc_feature   WPRE: woodchuck hepatitis virus posttranscriptional regulatory element
   2532..2551    +  misc_feature   cPPT/CTS (fragment): central polypurine tract and central termination sequence of HIV-1
   2553..2786    +  LTR            3' LTR (ΔU3): self-inactivating 3' long terminal repeat (LTR) from HIV-1
   2864..2985    +  polyA_signal   SV40 poly(A) signal: SV40 polyadenylation signal
   3025..3160    +  rep_origin     SV40 ori: SV40 origin of replication
   3181..3199    -  promoter       T7 promoter: promoter for bacteriophage T7 RNA polymerase
   3207..3362    +  CDS            lacZα (fragment): LacZα fragment of β-galactosidase; lacZ fragment
   3367..3795    +  rep_origin     f1 ori (sequence partly withheld): f1 bacteriophage origin of replication; arrow indicates direction of (+) strand synthesis
   3848..3952    +  promoter       AmpR promoter: bla
   3953..4813    +  CDS            AmpR: β-lactamase; bla; confers resistance to ampicillin, carbenicillin, and related antibiotics
   4984..5572    +  rep_origin     ori: high-copy-number ColE1/pMB1/pBR322/pUC origin of replication
   5755..5847    +  CDS            lacI (fragment): lac repressor; lacI; The lac repressor binds to the lac operator to inhibit transcription in E. coli. This inhibition can be relieved by adding lactose or isopropyl-β-D-thiogalactopyranoside (IPTG).
   5860..5881    +  protein_bind   CAP binding site: CAP binding activates transcription in the presence of cAMP. E. coli catabolite activator protein
   5896..5926    +  promoter       lac promoter: promoter for the E. coli lac operon
   5934..5950    +  protein_bind   lac operator: The lac repressor binds to the lac operator to inhibit transcription in E. coli. This inhibition can be relieved by adding lactose or isopropyl-β-D-thiogalactopyranoside (IPTG). lac repressor encoded by lacI
   5995..6013    +  promoter       T3 promoter: promoter for bacteriophage T3 RNA polymerase
   6041..6267    +  promoter       RSV promoter: Rous sarcoma virus enhancer/promoter
   6268..6448    +  LTR            5' LTR (truncated): truncated 5' long terminal repeat (LTR) from HIV-1
   6495..6620    +  misc_feature   HIV-1 Ψ: packaging signal of human immunodeficiency virus type 1
   6604..6967    +  CDS            HIV-1 gag (fragment): gag protein from human immunodeficiency virus 1; gag
   7113..7346    +  misc_feature   RRE: The Rev response element (RRE) of HIV-1 allows for Rev-dependent mRNA export from the nucleus to the cytoplasm.
   7723..7749    +  CDS            Rev (fragment): human immunodeficiency virus 1 (HIV-1) Rev protein; rev; enhances nuclear export of unspliced and incompletely spliced viral mRNAs
   7753..7993    +  promoter       U6 promoter: RNA polymerase III promoter for human U6 snRNA
   8023..8098    +  misc_RNA       gRNA scaffold: guide RNA scaffold for the Streptococcus pyogenes CRISPR/Cas9 system
   8154..8271    +  misc_feature   cPPT/CTS: central polypurine tract and central termination sequence of HIV-1
