[The description below was written by a language model from this plasmid's Addgene catalogue record and pLannotate feature annotations shown in this document.]
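Description:
CSNK2B gRNA (BRDN0001147766) is a third-generation lentiviral guide RNA plasmid built on the lentiGuide-Puro backbone, designed to direct Streptococcus pyogenes Cas9 to the human CSNK2B gene, which encodes the casein kinase 2 beta subunit. It is propagated in E. coli as a high-copy plasmid through a ColE1/pUC-type origin with β-lactamase (ampicillin) selection. The backbone also carries an f1 origin, an SV40 origin and remnants of lac and T7/T3 cloning-vector sequence that play no role in the payload.

The transfer cassette is framed by an RSV promoter fused to a truncated HIV-1 5' LTR, which makes genomic RNA production Tat-independent, and by a self-inactivating ΔU3 3' LTR followed by an SV40 polyadenylation signal. Between them lie the Ψ packaging signal with a gag fragment, the Rev response element for nuclear export of the unspliced genome, and a cPPT/CTS that aids nuclear import. A human U6 RNA polymerase III promoter drives the 20-nucleotide CSNK2B spacer joined to the SpCas9 gRNA scaffold. Downstream, the EF-1α core promoter with its intron A expresses puromycin N-acetyltransferase, with a WPRE enhancing transcript expression, so that transduced mammalian cells can be selected with puromycin.

The plasmid does not encode Cas9, so it must be paired with a separate Cas9 vector such as lentiCas9-Blast or used in cells that already express the nuclease. According to the depositor's notes, the guide was designed against two CSNK2B reference transcripts and belongs to a human kinome gRNA collection. It is suited to knockout of this gene, delivered as packaged lentivirus.
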