Addgene plasmid #77400: CSNK2B gRNA (BRDN0001147766)
Purpose: 3rd generation lentiviral gRNA plasmid targeting human CSNK2B
Depositing lab: John Doench & David Root. Depositing organization: Broad Institute. Publication: Optimized sgRNA design to maximize activity and minimize off-target effects of CRISPR-Cas9. Doench JG, Fusi N, Sullender M, Hegde M, Vaimberg EW, Donovan KF, Smith I, Tothova Z, Wilen C, Orchard R, Virgin HW, Listgarten J, Root DE. Nat Biotechnol. 2016 Jan 18. doi: 10.1038/nbt.3437. PubMed 26780180.
Backbone
  Vector backbone: lentiGuide-Puro
  Backbone manufacturer: Zhang Lab (Addgene plasmid # 52963)
  Vector type: Mammalian Expression, Lentiviral, CRISPR
  Selectable markers: Puromycin
Growth in bacteria
  Bacterial resistance: Ampicillin, 100 μg/mL
  Growth temperature: 37°C
  Growth strain: DH5alpha
  Copy number: High Copy
Gene/Insert
  Gene/Insert name: CSNK2B (alt names: CSNK2B; NM_001282385.1)
  gRNA/shRNA sequence: CAGTTGGAAAAGTACCAGCA
  Species: H. sapiens (human)
  Entrez Gene: CSNK2B (a.k.a. CK2B, CK2N, CSK2B, Ckb1, Ckb2, G5A, POBINDS)
  Promoter: hU6
  Cloning method: Unknown
  Sequencing primers: 5′ U6-F; 3′ pS2-R
Terms and licenses: Academic/Nonprofit Terms; Industry Terms: Not Available to Industry
Depositor comments: The gRNA was designed to target the following Genbank reference sequence(s): NM_001282385.1,NM_001320.6. Note that this plasmid does NOT contain Cas9. It should be used in conjunction with lentiCas9-Blast (Addgene #52962) or otherwise with cell lines already expressing Cas9. Browse the full kinome gRNA library at http://www.addgene.org/pooled-library/broadgpp-human-kinome/ or visit http://www.broadinstitute.org/rnai/public/ for detailed protocols and information.
How to cite: CSNK2B gRNA (BRDN0001147766) was a gift from John Doench & David Root (Addgene plasmid # 77400 ; http://n2t.net/addgene:77400 ; RRID:Addgene_77400)
