>Addgene plasmid #77400 | CSNK2B gRNA (BRDN0001147766) | depositor partial sequence | sequence record 144860 | Target Sequence
CAGTTGGAAAAGTACCAGCA
