>Addgene plasmid #77400 | CSNK2B gRNA (BRDN0001147766) | addgene partial sequence | sequence record 187689 | hU6-F
TAGAAAGTAATAATTTCTTGGGTAGTTTGCAGTTTTAAAANTATGTTTTAAAATGGACTATCATATGCTT
ACCGTAACTTGAAAGTATTTCGATTTCTTGGCTTTATATATCTTGTGGAAAGGACGAAACACCGCAGTTG
GAAAAGTACCAGCAGTTTTAGAGCTAGAAATAGCAAGTTAAAATAAGGCTAGTCCGTTATCAACTTGAAA
AAGTGGCACCGAGTCGGTGCTTTTTTAAGCTTGGCGTAACTAGATCTTGAGACAAATGGCAGTATTCATC
CACAATTTTAAAAGAAAAGGGGGGATTGGGGGGTACAGTGCAGGGGAAAGAATAGTAGACATAATAGCAA
CAGACATACAAACTAAAGAATTACAAAAACAAATTACAAAAATTCAAAATTTTCGGGTTTATTACAGGGA
CAGCAGAGATCCACTTTGGCGCCGGCTCGAGGGGGCCCGGGTGCAAAGATGGATAAAGTTTTAAACAGAG
AGGAATCTTTGCAGCTAATGGACCTTCTAGGTCTTGAAAGGAGTGGGAATTGGCTCCGGTGCCCGTCAGT
GGGCAGAGCG
